>Addgene plasmid #10827 | pcDNA/TO/EGFPmiR21 | depositor full sequence | sequence record 6805 | Author sequence
GACGGATCGGGAGATCTCCCGATCCCCTATGGTGCACTCTCAGTACAATCTGCTCTGATGCCGCATAGTT
AAGCCAGTATCTGCTCCCTGCTTGTGTGTTGGAGGTCGCTGAGTAGTGCGCGAGCAAAATTTAAGCTACA
ACAAGGCAAGGCTTGACCGACAATTGCATGAAGAATCTGCTTAGGGTTAGGCGTTTTGCGCTGCTTCGCG
ATGTACGGGCCAGATATACGCGTTGACATTGATTATTGACTAGTTATTAATAGTAATCAATTACGGGGTC
ATTAGTTCATAGCCCATATATGGAGTTCCGCGTTACATAACTTACGGTAAATGGCCCGCCTGGCTGACCG
CCCAACGACCCCCGCCCATTGACGTCAATAATGACGTATGTTCCCATAGTAACGCCAATAGGGACTTTCC
ATTGACGTCAATGGGTGGAGTATTTACGGTAAACTGCCCACTTGGCAGTACATCAAGTGTATCATATGCC
AAGTACGCCCCCTATTGACGTCAATGACGGTAAATGGCCCGCCTGGCATTATGCCCAGTACATGACCTTA
TGGGACTTTCCTACTTGGCAGTACATCTACGTATTAGTCATCGCTATTACCATGGTGATGCGGTTTTGGC
AGTACATCAATGGGCGTGGATAGCGGTTTGACTCACGGGGATTTCCAAGTCTCCACCCCATTGACGTCAA
TGGGAGTTTGTTTTGGAACCAAAATCAACGGGACTTTCCAAAATGTCGTAACAACTCCGCCCCATTGACG
CAAATGGGCGGTAGGCGTGTACGGTGGGAGGTCTATATAAGCAGAGCTCTCCCTATCAGTGATAGAGATC
TCCCTATCAGTGATAGAGATCGTCGACGAGCTCGTTTAGTGAACCGTCAGATCGCCTGGAGACGCCATCC
ACGCTGTTTTGACCTCCATAGAAGACACCGGGACCGATCCAGCCTCCGGACTCTAGCGTTTAAACTTAAG
CTTGGTACCGAGCTCGGATCCATGGTGAGCAAGGGCGAGGAGCTGTTCACCGGGGTGGTGCCCATCCTGG
TCGAGCTGGACGGCGACGTAAACGGCCACAAGTTCAGCGTGTCCGGCGAGGGCGAGGGCGATGCCACCTA
CGGCAAGCTGACCCTGAAGTTCATCTGCACCACCGGCAAGCTGCCCGTGCCCTGGCCCACCCTCGTGACC
ACCCTGACCTACGGCGTGCAGTGCTTCAGCCGCTACCCCGACCACATGAAGCAGCACGACTTCTTCAAGT
CCGCCATGCCCGAAGGCTACGTCCAGGAGCGCACCATCTTCTTCAAGGACGACGGCAACTACAAGACCCG
CGCCGAGGTGAAGTTCGAGGGCGACACCCTGGTGAACCGCATCGAGCTGAAGGGCATCGACTTCAAGGAG
GACGGCAACATCCTGGGGCACAAGCTGGAGTACAACTACAACAGCCACAACGTCTATATCATGGCCGACA
AGCAGAAGAACGGCATCAAGGTGAACTTCAAGATCCGCCACAACATCGAGGACGGCAGCGTGCAGCTCGC
CGACCACTACCAGCAGAACACCCCCATCGGCGACGGCCCCGTGCTGCTGCCCGACAACCACTACCTGAGC
ACCCAGTCCGCCCTGAGCAAAGACCCCAACGAGAAGCGCGATCACATGGTCCTGCTGGAGTTCGTGACCG
CCGCCGGGATCACTCTCGGCATGGACGAGCTGTACAAGAAGCTTTAAGAATTCTGCAGATATCCAGCACA
GTGGCGGTCAACATCAGTCTGATAAGCTAGGTACCTCCGCTCGAGTCTAGAGGGCCCGTTTAAACCCGCT
GATCAGCCTCGACTGTGCCTTCTAGTTGCCAGCCATCTGTTGTTTGCCCCTCCCCCGTGCCTTCCTTGAC
CCTGGAAGGTGCCACTCCCACTGTCCTTTCCTAATAAAATGAGGAAATTGCATCGCATTGTCTGAGTAGG
TGTCATTCTATTCTGGGGGGTGGGGTGGGGCAGGACAGCAAGGGGGAGGATTGGGAAGACAATAGCAGGC
ATGCTGGGGATGCGGTGGGCTCTATGGCTTCTGAGGCGGAAAGAACCAGCTGGGGCTCTAGGGGGTATCC
CC
[124 nt withheld, positions 2103-2226]
C
[91 nt withheld, positions 2228-2318]
A
[49 nt withheld, positions 2320-2368]
CCTTTGACGTTGGAGTCCACGTTCTTT
[37 nt withheld, positions 2396-2432]
ACCCTATCTCGGTCTATTCTTTTGATTTATAAGGGATTTTGCCGATTTCGGCCTATTGGTTAAAAAATGA
GCTGATTTAACAAAAATTTAACGCGAATTAATTCTGTGGAATGTGTGTCAGTTAGGGTGTGGAAAGTCCC
CAGGCTCCCCAGCAGGCAGAAGTATGCAAAGCATGCATCTCAATTAGTCAGCAACCAGGTGTGGAAAGTC
CCCAGGCTCCCCAGCAGGCAGAAGTATGCAAAGCATGCATCTCAATTAGTCAGCAACCATAGTCCCGCCC
CTAACTCCGCCCATCCCGCCCCTAACTCCGCCCAGTTCCGCCCATTCTCCGCCCCATGGCTGACTAATTT
TTTTTATTTATGCAGAGGCCGAGGCCGCCTCTGCCTCTGAGCTATTCCAGAAGTAGTGAGGAGGCTTTTT
TGGAGGCCTAGGCTTTTGCAAAAAGCTCCCGGGAGCTTGTATATCCATTTTCGGATCTGATCAGCACGTG
TTGACAATTAATCATCGGCATAGTATATCGGCATAGTATAATACGACAAGGTGAGGAACTAAACCATGGC
CAAGTTGACCAGTGCCGTTCCGGTGCTCACCGCGCGCGACGTCGCCGGAGCGGTCGAGTTCTGGACCGAC
CGGCTCGGGTTCTCCCGGGACTTCGTGGAGGACGACTTCGCCGGTGTGGTCCGGGACGACGTGACCCTGT
TCATCAGCGCGGTCCAGGACCAGGTGGTGCCGGACAACACCCTGGCCTGGGTGTGGGTGCGCGGCCTGGA
CGAGCTGTACGCCGAGTGGTCGGAGGTCGTGTCCACGAACTTCCGGGACGCCTCCGGGCCGGCCATGACC
GAGATCGGCGAGCAGCCGTGGGGGCGGGAGTTCGCCCTGCGCGACCCGGCCGGCAACTGCGTGCACTTCG
TGGCCGAGGAGCAGGACTGACACGTGCTACGAGATTTCGATTCCACCGCCGCCTTCTATGAAAGGTTGGG
CTTCGGAATCGTTTTCCGGGACGCCGGCTGGATGATCCTCCAGCGCGGGGATCTCATGCTGGAGTTCTTC
GCCCACCCCAACTTGTTTATTGCAGCTTATAATGGTTACAAATAAAGCAATAGCATCACAAATTTCACAA
ATAAAGCATTTTTTTCACTGCATTCTAGTTGTGGTTTGTCCAAACTCATCAATGTATCTTATCATGTCTG
TATACCGTCGACCTCTAGCTAGAGCTTGGCGTAATCATGGTCATAGCTGTTTCCTGTGTGAAATTGTTAT
CCGCTCACAATTCCACACAACATACGAGCCGGAAGCATAAAGTGTAAAGCCTGGGGTGCCTAATGAGTGA
GCTAACTCACATTAATTGCGTTGCGCTCACTGCCCGCTTTCCAGTCGGGAAACCTGTCGTGCCAGCTGCA
TTAATGAATCGGCCAACGCGCGGGGAGAGGCGGTTTGCGTATTGGGCGCTCTTCCGCTTCCTCGCTCACT
GACTCGCTGCGCTCGGTCGTTCGGCTGCGGCGAGCGGTATCAGCTCACTCAAAGGCGGTAATACGGTTAT
CCACAGAATCAGGGGATAACGCAGGAAAGAACATGTGAGCAAAAGGCCAGCAAAAGGCCAGGAACCGTAA
AAAGGCCGCGTTGCTGGCGTTTTTCCATAGGCTCCGCCCCCCTGACGAGCATCACAAAAATCGACGCTCA
AGTCAGAGGTGGCGAAACCCGACAGGACTATAAAGATACCAGGCGTTTCCCCCTGGAAGCTCCCTCGTGC
GCTCTCCTGTTCCGACCCTGCCGCTTACCGGATACCTGTCCGCCTTTCTCCCTTCGGGAAGCGTGGCGCT
TTCTCATAGCTCACGCTGTAGGTATCTCAGTTCGGTGTAGGTCGTTCGCTCCAAGCTGGGCTGTGTGCAC
GAACCCCCCGTTCAGCCCGACCGCTGCGCCTTATCCGGTAACTATCGTCTTGAGTCCAACCCGGTAAGAC
ACGACTTATCGCCACTGGCAGCAGCCACTGGTAACAGGATTAGCAGAGCGAGGTATGTAGGCGGTGCTAC
AGAGTTCTTGAAGTGGTGGCCTAACTACGGCTACACTAGAAGAACAGTATTTGGTATCTGCGCTCTGCTG
AAGCCAGTTACCTTCGGAAAAAGAGTTGGTAGCTCTTGATCCGGCAAACAAACCACCGCTGGTAGCGGTT
TTTTTGTTTGCAAGCAGCAGATTACGCGCAGAAAAAAAGGATCTCAAGAAGATCCTTTGATCTTTTCTAC
GGGGTCTGACGCTCAGTGGAACGAAAACTCACGTTAAGGGATTTTGGTCATGAGATTATCAAAAAGGATC
TTCACCTAGATCCTTTTAAATTAAAAATGAAGTTTTAAATCAATCTAAAGTATATATGAGTAAACTTGGT
CTGACAGTTACCAATGCTTAATCAGTGAGGCACCTATCTCAGCGATCTGTCTATTTCGTTCATCCATAGT
TGCCTGACTCCCCGTCGTGTAGATAACTACGATACGGGAGGGCTTACCATCTGGCCCCAGTGCTGCAATG
ATACCGCGAGACCCACGCTCACCGGCTCCAGATTTATCAGCAATAAACCAGCCAGCCGGAAGGGCCGAGC
GCAGAAGTGGTCCTGCAACTTTATCCGCCTCCATCCAGTCTATTAATTGTTGCCGGGAAGCTAGAGTAAG
TAGTTCGCCAGTTAATAGTTTGCGCAACGTTGTTGCCATTGCTACAGGCATCGTGGTGTCACGCTCGTCG
TTTGGTATGGCTTCATTCAGCTCCGGTTCCCAACGATCAAGGCGAGTTACATGATCCCCCATGTTGTGCA
AAAAAGCGGTTAGCTCCTTCGGTCCTCCGATCGTTGTCAGAAGTAAGTTGGCCGCAGTGTTATCACTCAT
GGTTATGGCAGCACTGCATAATTCTCTTACTGTCATGCCATCCGTAAGATGCTTTTCTGTGACTGGTGAG
TACTCAACCAAGTCATTCTGAGAATAGTGTATGCGGCGACCGAGTTGCTCTTGCCCGGCGTCAATACGGG
ATAATACCGCGCCACATAGCAGAACTTTAAAAGTGCTCATCATTGGAAAACGTTCTTCGGGGCGAAAACT
CTCAAGGATCTTACCGCTGTTGAGATCCAGTTCGATGTAACCCACTCGTGCACCCAACTGATCTTCAGCA
TCTTTTACTTTCACCAGCGTTTCTGGGTGAGCAAAAACAGGAAGGCAAAATGCCGCAAAAAAGGGAATAA
GGGCGACACGGAAATGTTGAATACTCATACTCTTCCTTTTTCAATATTATTGAAGCATTTATCAGGGTTA
TTGTCTCATGAGCGGATACATATTTGAATGTATTTAGAAAAATAAACAAATAGGGGTTCCGCGCACATTT
CCCCGAAAAGTGCCACCTGACGTC
Features (pLannotate 1.2.2; 23 found; start..end, strand, type, name):
     28..80      -  misc_feature   bom (fragment): basis of mobility region from pBR322
    235..614     +  enhancer       CMV enhancer: human cytomegalovirus immediate early enhancer
    687..704     -  promoter       CMV promoter (fragment): human cytomegalovirus (CMV) immediate early promoter
    767..818     +  promoter       CMVd2 promoter: truncated human cytomegalovirus (CMV) immediate early promoter that yields moderately reduced expression relative to the full-length promoter
    820..839     +  promoter       PLtetO-1 promoter (fragment): modified phage lambda PL promoter with tet operator sites (Lutz and Bujard, 1997)
    841..860     +  promoter       PLtetO-1 promoter (fragment): modified phage lambda PL promoter with tet operator sites (Lutz and Bujard, 1997)
    868..901     +  promoter       TRE3GV promoter (fragment): 3rd-generation Tet-responsive promoter that can be activated by binding of Tet-On® 3G, optimized for retroviral and lentiviral vectors
   1002..1718    +  CDS            EGFP: EGFP is a basic (constitutively fluorescent) green fluorescent protein published in 1996, derived from Aequorea victoria. It is reported to be a rapidly-maturing weak dimer with moderate acid sensitivity.
   1833..2057    +  polyA_signal   bGH poly(A) signal: bovine growth hormone polyadenylation signal
   2061..2082    +  promoter       SV40 promoter (fragment): SV40 enhancer and early promoter
   2103..2531    +  rep_origin     f1 ori (sequence partly withheld): f1 bacteriophage origin of replication; arrow indicates direction of (+) strand synthesis
   2545..2874    +  promoter       SV40 promoter: SV40 enhancer and early promoter
   2922..2969    +  promoter       EM7 promoter: synthetic bacterial promoter&nbsp
   2988..3362    +  CDS            BleoR: antibiotic-binding protein; Sh ble from Streptoalloteichus hindustanus; confers resistance to bleomycin, phleomycin, and Zeocin™
   3372..3497    +  CDS            ble (fragment): BLE_KLEPN - Experimental evidence at protein level: Swiss-Prot protein existence level 1. Binding protein with a strong affinity to the bleomycin family of antibiotics. Binds to CL990; an antimitotic-antibiotic compound. From Klebsiella pneumoniae.
   3492..3613    +  polyA_signal   SV40 poly(A) signal: SV40 polyadenylation signal
   3686..3702    -  protein_bind   lac operator: The lac repressor binds to the lac operator to inhibit transcription in E. coli. This inhibition can be relieved by adding lactose or isopropyl-β-D-thiogalactopyranoside (IPTG). lac repressor encoded by lacI
   3710..3740    -  promoter       lac promoter: promoter for the E. coli lac operon
   3755..3776    -  protein_bind   CAP binding site: CAP binding activates transcription in the presence of cAMP. E. coli catabolite activator protein
   3789..3881    -  CDS            lacI (fragment): lac repressor; lacI; The lac repressor binds to the lac operator to inhibit transcription in E. coli. This inhibition can be relieved by adding lactose or isopropyl-β-D-thiogalactopyranoside (IPTG).
   4064..4649    -  rep_origin     ori: high-copy-number ColE1/pMB1/pBR322/pUC origin of replication
   4820..5680    -  CDS            AmpR: β-lactamase; bla; confers resistance to ampicillin, carbenicillin, and related antibiotics
   5681..5785    -  promoter       AmpR promoter: bla
