[The description below was written by a language model from this plasmid's Addgene catalogue record and pLannotate feature annotations shown in this document.]
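Description:
pcDNA/TO/EGFPmiR21 is a mammalian expression plasmid built on the Invitrogen pcDNA4/TO backbone, carrying a 778 bp insert cloned between BamHI and EcoRI sites that remain intact. The insert is listed as deriving from Aequorea victoria and human. The annotated sequence (5,816 nt) shows a full EGFP coding sequence, and the name implies that the human component is a miR-21-related sequence attached to the reporter, presumably in the stretch between the EGFP stop and the polyadenylation signal. No such element is annotated in the feature table, and the record does not spell out its exact nature.

Expression is driven by the CMV immediate-early enhancer and promoter, followed by short matches to tet operator-containing promoters. These matches correspond to the tandem tet operator sites of the pcDNA4/TO design, which allow transcription to be repressed in cells expressing the Tet repressor and induced with tetracycline. In cells lacking the repressor the promoter behaves constitutively. The transcript ends at the bovine growth hormone poly(A) signal. A second cassette places the Sh ble gene under both the SV40 early promoter and the bacterial EM7 promoter, with an SV40 poly(A) signal, providing Zeocin selection for stable mammalian lines. In E. coli the plasmid is maintained through a high-copy ColE1/pUC-type origin and ampicillin resistance, and an f1 origin is also present.

The associated publication concerns sequence-specific inhibition of microRNA- and siRNA-induced silencing. This is consistent with use as a fluorescent reporter whose EGFP output reflects miR-21-directed silencing and its relief by inhibitors.
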