Addgene plasmid #10827: pcDNA/TO/EGFPmiR21
Depositing lab: Thomas Tuschl. Depositing organization: Rockefeller University. Publication: Sequence-specific inhibition of microRNA- and siRNA-induced RNA silencing. Meister G, Landthaler M, Dorsett Y, Tuschl T. RNA. 2004 Mar . 10(3):544-50. 10.1261/rna.5235104 PubMed 14970398.
Backbone
  Vector backbone: pcDNA4/TO
  Backbone manufacturer: Invitrogen
  Backbone size w/o insert (bp): 5038
  Vector type: Mammalian Expression
  Selectable markers: Zeocin
Growth in bacteria
  Bacterial resistance: Ampicillin, 100 μg/mL
  Growth temperature: 37°C
  Growth strain: DH5alpha
  Copy number: Unknown
Gene/Insert
  Gene/Insert name: pcDNA/TO/EGFPmiR21
  Species: H. sapiens (human); Aequorea victoria
  Insert size (bp): 778
  Cloning method: Restriction Enzyme; 5′ cloning site BamHI (not destroyed); 3′ cloning site EcoRI (not destroyed)
  Sequencing primers: 5′ CMV Forward
Terms and licenses: Academic/Nonprofit Terms; Industry Terms: Not Available to Industry
How to cite: pcDNA/TO/EGFPmiR21 was a gift from Thomas Tuschl (Addgene plasmid # 10827 ; http://n2t.net/addgene:10827 ; RRID:Addgene_10827)
