>Addgene plasmid #10827 | pcDNA/TO/EGFPmiR21 | addgene partial sequence | sequence record 17731 | 10827 with CMV-F
TATCAGTGATAGAGATCTCCCTATCAGTGATAGAGATCGTCGACGTGCTCGTTTAGTGAACCGTCAGATC
GCCTGGAGACGCCATCCACGCTGTTTTGACCTCCATAGAAGACACCGGGACCGATCCAGCCTCCGGACTC
TAGCGTTTAAACTTAAGCTTGGTACCGAGCTCGGATCCATGGTGAGCAAGGGCGAGGAGCTGTTCACCGG
GGTGGTGCCCATCCTGGTCGAGCTGGACGGCGACGTAAACGGCCACAAGTTCAGCGTGTCCGGCGAGGGC
GAGGGCGATGCCACCTACGGCAAGCTGACCCTGAAGTTCATCTGCACCACCGGCAAGCTGCCCGTGCCCT
GGCCCACCCTCGTGACCACCCTGACCTACGGCGTGCAGTGCTTCAGCCGCTACCCCGACCACATGAAGCA
GCACGACTTCTTCAAGTCCGCCATGCCCGAAGGCTACGTCCAGGAGCGCACCATCTTCTTCAAGGACGAC
GGCAACTACAAGACCCGCGCCGAGGTGAAGTTCGAGGGCGACACCCTGGTGAACCGCATCGAGCTGAAGG
GCATCGACTTCAAGGAGGACGGCAACATCCTGGGGCACAAGCTGGAGTACAACTACAACAGCCACAACGT
CTATATCATGGCCGACAAGCAGAAGAACGGCATCAAGGTGAACTTCAAGATCCGCCACAACATCGAGGAC
GGCAGCGTGCAGCTCGCCGACCACTACCAGCAGAACACCCCCATCGGCGACGGCCCCGTGCTGCTGCCCG
ACAACCACTACCTGAGCACCCAGTCCGCCCTGAGCAAAGACCCCAACGAGAAGCGCGATCACATGGTCCT
GCTGGAGTTCGTGACCGCCGCCGGG
